>Addgene plasmid #221770 | MZB219 | addgene full sequence | sequence record 455289 | Addgene NGS Result
TGGCGAATGGG
[124 nt withheld, positions 12-135]
C
[91 nt withheld, positions 137-227]
A
[49 nt withheld, positions 229-277]
CCTTTGACGTTGGAGTCCACGTTCTTT
[37 nt withheld, positions 305-341]
ACCCTATCTCGGTCTATTCTTTTGATTTATAAGGGATTTTGCCGATTTCGGCCTATTGGTTAAAAAATGA
GCTGATTTAACAAAAATTTAACGCGAATTTTAACAAAATATTAACGCTTACAATTTAGGTGGCACTTTTC
GGGGAAATGTGCGCGGAACCCCTATTTGTTTATTTTTCTAAATACATTCAAATATGTATCCGCTCATGAG
ACAATAACCCTGATAAATGCTTCAATAATATTGAAAAAGGAAGAGTATGAGTATTCAACATTTCCGTGTC
GCCCTTATTCCCTTTTTTGCGGCATTTTGCCTTCCTGTTTTTGCTCACCCAGAAACGCTGGTGAAAGTAA
AAGATGCTGAAGATCAGTTGGGTGCACGAGTGGGTTACATCGAACTGGATCTCAACAGCGGTAAGATCCT
TGAGAGTTTTCGCCCCGAAGAACGTTTTCCAATGATGAGCACTTTTAAAGTTCTGCTATGTGGCGCGGTA
TTATCCCGTATTGACGCCGGGCAAGAGCAACTCGGTCGCCGCATACACTATTCTCAGAATGACTTGGTTG
AGTACTCACCAGTCACAGAAAAGCATCTTACGGATGGCATGACAGTAAGAGAATTATGCAGTGCTGCCAT
AACCATGAGTGATAACACTGCGGCCAACTTACTTCTGACAACGATCGGAGGACCGAAGGAGCTAACCGCT
TTTTTGCACAACATGGGGGATCATGTAACTCGCCTTGATCGTTGGGAACCGGAGCTGAATGAAGCCATAC
CAAACGACGAGCGTGACACCACGATGCCTGCAGCAATGGCAACAACGTTGCGCAAACTATTAACTGGCGA
ACTACTTACTCTAGCTTCCCGGCAACAATTAATAGACTGGATGGAGGCGGATAAAGTTGCAGGACCACTT
CTGCGCTCGGCCCTTCCGGCTGGCTGGTTTATTGCTGATAAATCTGGAGCCGGTGAGCGTGGGTCTCGCG
GTATCATTGCAGCACTGGGGCCAGATGGTAAGCCCTCCCGTATCGTAGTTATCTACACGACGGGGAGTCA
GGCAACTATGGATGAACGAAATAGACAGATCGCTGAGATAGGTGCCTCACTGATTAAGCATTGGTAACTG
TCAGACCAAGTTTACTCATATATACTTTAGATTGATTTAAAACTTCATTTTTAATTTAAAAGGATCTAGG
TGAAGATCCTTTTTGATAATCTCATGACCAAAATCCCTTAACGTGAGTTTTCGTTCCACTGAGCGTCAGA
CCCCGTAGAAAAGATCAAAGGATCTTCTTGAGATCCTTTTTTTCTGCGCGTAATCTGCTGCTTGCAAACA
AAAAAACCACCGCTACCAGCGGTGGTTTGTTTGCCGGATCAAGAGCTACCAACTCTTTTTCCGAAGGTAA
CTGGCTTCAGCAGAGCGCAGATACCAAATACTGTCCTTCTAGTGTAGCCGTAGTTAGGCCACCACTTCAA
GAACTCTGTAGCACCGCCTACATACCTCGCTCTGCTAATCCTGTTACCAGTGGCTGCTGCCAGTGGCGAT
AAGTCGTGTCTTACCGGGTTGGACTCAAGACGATAGTTACCGGATAAGGCGCAGCGGTCGGGCTGAACGG
GGGGTTCGTGCACACAGCCCAGCTTGGAGCGAACGACCTACACCGAACTGAGATACCTACAGCGTGAGCT
ATGAGAAAGCGCCACGCTTCCCGAAGGGAGAAAGGCGGACAGGTATCCGGTAAGCGGCAGGGTCGGAACA
GGAGAGCGCACGAGGGAGCTTCCAGGGGGAAACGCCTGGTATCTTTATAGTCCTGTCGGGTTTCGCCACC
TCTGACTTGAGCGTCGATTTTTGTGATGCTCGTCAGGGGGGCGGAGCCTATGGAAAAACGCCAGCAACGC
GGCCTTTTTACGGTTCCTGGCCTTTTGCTGGCCTTTTGCTCACATGTTCTTTCCTGCGTTATCCCCTGAT
TCTGTGGATAACCGTATTACCGCCTTTGAGTGAGCTGATACCGCTCGCCGCAGCCGAACGACCGAGCGCA
GCGAGTCAGTGAGCGAGGAAGCGGAAGAGCGCCTGATGCGGTATTTTCTCCTTACGCATCTGTGCGGTAT
TTCACACCGCAATGGTGCACTCTCAGTACAATCTGCTCTGATGCCGCATAGTTAAGCCAGTATACACTCC
GCTATCGCTACGTGACTGGGTCATGGCTGCGCCCCGACACCCGCCAACACCCGCTGACGCGCCCTGACGG
GCTTGTCTGCTCCCGGCATCCGCTTACAGACAAGCTGTGACCGTCTCCGGGAGCTGCATGTGTCAGAGGT
TTTCACCGTCATCACCGAAACGCGCGAGGCAGCTGCGGTAAAGCTCATCAGCGTGGTCGTGAAGCGATTC
ACAGATGTCTGCCTGTTCATCCGCGTCCAGCTCGTTGAGTTTCTCCAGAAGCGTTAATGTCTGGCTTCTG
ATAAAGCGGGCCATGTTAAGGGCGGTTTTTTCCTGTTTGGTCACTGATGCCTCCGTGTAAGGGGGATTTC
TGTTCATGGGGGTAATGATACCGATGAAACGAGAGAGGATGCTCACGATACGGGTTACTGATGATGAACA
TGCCCGGTTACTGGAACGTTGTGAGGGTAAACAACTGGCGGTATGGATGCGGCGGGACCAGAGAAAAATC
ACTCAGGGTCAATGCCAGCGCTTCGTTAATACAGATGTAGGTGTTCCACAGGGTAGCCAGCAGCATCCTG
CGATGCAGATCCGGAACATAATGGTGCAGGGCGCTGACTTCCGCGTTTCCAGACTTTACGAAACACGGAA
ACCGAAGACCATTCATGTTGTTGCTCAGGTCGCAGACGTTTTGCAGCAGCAGTCGCTTCACGTTCGCTCG
CGTATCGGTGATTCATTCTGCTAACCAGTAAGGCAACCCCGCCAGCCTAGCCGGGTCCTCAACGACAGGA
GCACGATCATGCGCACCCGTGGGGCCGCCATGCCGGCGATAATGGCCTGCTTCTCGCCGAAACGTTTGGT
GGCGGGACCAGTGACGAAGGCTTGAGCGAGGGCGTGCAAGATTCCGAATACCGCAAGCGACAGGCCGATC
ATCGTCGCGCTCCAGCGAAAGCGGTCCTCGCCGAAAATGACCCAGAGCGCTGCCGGCACCTGTCCTACGA
GTTGCATGATAAAGAAGACAGTCATAAGTGCGGCGACGATAGTCATGCCCCGCGCCCACCGGAAGGAGCT
GACTGGGTTGAAGGCTCTCAAGGGCATCGGTCGAGATCCCGGTGCCTAATGAGTGAGCTAACTTACATTA
ATTGCGTTGCGCTCACTGCCCGCTTTCCAGTCGGGAAACCTGTCGTGCCAGCTGCATTAATGAATCGGCC
AACGCGCGGGGAGAGGCGGTTTGCGTATTGGGCGCCAGGGTGGTTTTTCTTTTCACCAGTGAGACGGGCA
ACAGCTGATTGCCCTTCACCGCCTGGCCCTGAGAGAGTTGCAGCAAGCGGTCCACGCTGGTTTGCCCCAG
CAGGCGAAAATCCTGTTTGATGGTGGTTAACGGCGGGATATAACATGAGCTGTCTTCGGTATCGTCGTAT
CCCACTACCGAGATATCCGCACCAACGCGCAGCCCGGACTCGGTAATGGCGCGCATTGCGCCCAGCGCCA
TCTGATCGTTGGCAACCAGCATCGCAGTGGGAACGATGCCCTCATTCAGCATTTGCATGGTTTGTTGAAA
ACCGGACATGGCACTCCAGTCGCCTTCCCGTTCCGCTATCGGCTGAATTTGATTGCGAGTGAGATATTTA
TGCCAGCCAGCCAGACGCAGACGCGCCGAGACAGAACTTAATGGGCCCGCTAACAGCGCGATTTGCTGGT
GACCCAATGCGACCAGATGCTCCACGCCCAGTCGCGTACCGTCTTCATGGGAGAAAATAATACTGTTGAT
GGGTGTCTGGTCAGAGACATCAAGAAATAACGCCGGAACATTAGTGCAGGCAGCTTCCACAGCAATGGCA
TCCTGGTCATCCAGCGGATAGTTAATGATCAGCCCACTGACGCGTTGCGCGAGAAGATTGTGCACCGCCG
CTTTACAGGCTTCGACGCCGCTTCGTTCTACCATCGACACCACCACGCTGGCACCCAGTTGATCGGCGCG
AGATTTAATCGCCGCGACAATTTGCGACGGCGCGTGCAGGGCCAGACTGGAGGTGGCAACGCCAATCAGC
AACGACTGTTTGCCCGCCAGTTGTTGTGCCACGCGGTTGGGAATGTAATTCAGCTCCGCCATCGCCGCTT
CCACTTTTTCCCGCGTTTTCGCAGAAACGTGGCTGGCCTGGTTCACCACGCGGGAAACGGTCTGATAAGA
GACACCGGCATACTCTGCGACATCGTATAACGTTACTGGTTTCACATTCACCACCCTGAATTGACTCTCT
TCCGGGCGCTATCATGCCATACCGCGAAAGGTTTTGCGCCATTCGATGGTGTCCGGGATCTCGACGCTCT
CCCTTATGCGACTCCTGCATTAGGAAGCAGCCCAGTAGTAGGTTGAGGCCGTTGAGCACCGCCGCCGCAA
GGAATGGTGCATGCAAGGAGATGGCGCCCAACAGTCCCCCGGCCACGGGGCCTGCCACCATACCCACGCC
GAAACAAGCGCTCATGAGCCCGAAGTGGCGAGCCCGATCTTCCCCATCGGTGATGTCGGCGATATAGGCG
CCAGCAACCGCACCTGTGGCGCCGGTGATGCCGGCCACGATGCGTCCGGCGTAGAGGATCGAGATCTCGA
TCCCGCGAAATTAATACGACTCACTATAGGGGAATTGTGAGCGGATAACAATTCCCCTCTAGAAATAATT
TTGTTTAACTTTAAGAAGGAGATATACATATGGGCCTGACCGTGAGCGCGCTGTTTAGCCGCATTTTTGG
CAAAAAACAGATGCGCATTCTGATGGTGGGCCTGGATGCGGCGGGCAAAACCACCATTCTGTATAAACTG
AAACTGGGCGAAATTGTGACCACCATTCCGACCATTGGCTTTAACGTGGAAACCGTGGAATATAAAAACA
TTTGCTTTACCGTGTGGGATGTGGGCGGCCTGGATAAAATTCGCCCGCTGTGGCGCCATTATTTTCAGAA
CACCCAGGGCCTGATTTTTGTGGTGGATAGCAACGATCGCGAACGCGTGCAGGAAAGCGCGGATGAACTG
CAGAAAATGCTGCAGGAAGATGAACTGCGCGATGCGGTGCTGCTGGTGTTTGCGAACAAACAGGATATGC
CGAACGCGATGCCGGTGAGCGAACTGACCGATAAACTGGGCCTGCAGCATCTGCGCAGCCGCACCTGGTA
TGTGCAGGCGACCTGCGCGACCCAGGGCACCGGCCTGTATGATGGCCTGGATTGGCTGAGCCATGAACTG
AGCAAACGCAGCCTGGCGGATGGCAAAATTCTGCATAACCAGAACGTGAACAGCTGGGGCCCGATTACCG
TGACCCCGACCACCGATGGCGGCGAAACCCGCTTTGATGGCCAGATTATTGTGCAGATGGAAAACGATCC
GGTGGTGGCGAAAGCGGCGGCGAACCTGGCGGGCAAACATGCGGAAAGCAGCGTGGTGGTGCAGCTGGAT
AGCGATGGCAACTATCGCGTGGTGTATGGCGATCCGAGCAAACTGGATGGCAAACTGCGCTGGCAGCTGG
TGGGCCATGGCCGCGATCATAGCGAAACCAACAACACCCGCCTGAGCGGCTATAGCGCGGATGAACTGGC
GGTGAAACTGGCGAAATTTCAGCAGAGCTTTAACCAGGCGGAAAACATTAACAACAAACCGGATCATATT
AGCATTGTGGGCTGCAGCCTGGTGAGCGATGATAAACAGAAAGGCTTTGGCCATCAGTTTATTAACGCGA
TGGATGCGAACGGCCTGCGCGTGGATGTGAGCGTGCGCAGCAGCGAACTGGCGGTGGATGAAGCGGGCCG
CAAACATACCAAAGATGCGAACGGCGATTGGGTGCAGAAAGCGGAAAACAACAAAGTGAGCCTGAGCTGG
GATGCGCAGGGCCTGGAACATCATCATCACCACCACCATCATCATCATTAATAAGGATCCGGCTGCTAAC
AAAGCCCGAAAGGAAGCTGAGTTGGCTGCTGCCACCGCTGAGCAATAACTAGCATAACCCCTTGGGGCCT
CTAAACGGGTCTTGAGGGGTTTTTTGCTGAAAGGAGGAACTATATCCGGAT
Features (pLannotate 1.2.2; 19 found; start..end, strand, type, name):
     12..440     +  rep_origin     f1 ori (sequence partly withheld): f1 bacteriophage origin of replication; arrow indicates direction of (+) strand synthesis
    493..597     +  promoter       AmpR promoter: bla
    598..1458    +  CDS            AmpR: β-lactamase; bla; confers resistance to ampicillin, carbenicillin, and related antibiotics
   1629..2217    +  rep_origin     ori: high-copy-number ColE1/pMB1/pBR322/pUC origin of replication
   2403..2542    -  misc_feature   bom: basis of mobility region from pBR322
   2644..2835    -  CDS            rop: Rop protein, which maintains plasmids at low copy number; rop
   2852..3232    +  CDS            YPB1_ECOLX: Protein predicted: Swiss-Prot protein existence level 4. From Escherichia coli.
   3304..3595    -  CDS            TcR (fragment): tetracycline efflux protein; tet; confers resistance to tetracycline
   3610..3631    -  protein_bind   CAP binding site: CAP binding activates transcription in the presence of cAMP. E. coli catabolite activator protein
   3644..4726    -  CDS            lacI: lac repressor; lacI; The lac repressor binds to the lac operator to inhibit transcription in E. coli. This inhibition can be relieved by adding lactose or isopropyl-β-D-thiogalactopyranoside (IPTG).
   4727..4804    -  promoter       lacI promoter: lacI
   4812..5091    -  CDS            TcR (fragment): tetracycline efflux protein; tet; confers resistance to tetracycline
   5113..5131    +  promoter       T7 promoter: promoter for bacteriophage T7 RNA polymerase
   5132..5156    +  protein_bind   lac operator: The lac repressor binds to the lac operator to inhibit transcription in E. coli. This inhibition can be relieved by adding lactose or isopropyl-β-D-thiogalactopyranoside (IPTG). lac repressor encoded by lacI
   5171..5193    +  RBS            RBS: efficient ribosome binding site from bacteriophage T7 gene 10 (Olins and Rangwala, 1989)
   5201..5740    +  CDS            ARF5: ARF5_HUMAN - Experimental evidence at protein level: Swiss-Prot protein existence level 1. (Microbial infection) Functions as an allosteric activator of the cholera toxin catalytic subunit, an ADP-ribosyltransferase. From Homo sapiens (Human).
   5672..6373    +  CDS            rtxA (fragment): MARTX_VIBCH - Also known as rtx From Vibrio cholerae serotype O1 (strain ATCC 39315 / El Tor Inaba N16961).
   6423..6472    +  CDS            SET1 (fragment): solubility-enhancement tag derived from T7 phage gene 10B
   6480..6527    +  terminator     T7 terminator: transcription terminator for bacteriophage T7 RNA polymerase
