[The description below was written by a language model from this plasmid's Addgene catalogue record and pLannotate feature annotations shown in this document.]
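Description:
MZB219 is a bacterial expression plasmid built on the pET21b backbone (about 6.55 kb in total) for producing human ADP-ribosylation factor 5 (Arf5) carrying the Q71L substitution. It replicates from a ColE1/pBR322-type origin accompanied by the bom region and the rop gene, consistent with the low copy number recorded for it. Selection is through the β-lactamase (AmpR) gene conferring ampicillin resistance. An f1 phage origin is also present. The short tetracycline-resistance fragments and the predicted E. coli open reading frame in the annotation are pBR322-derived backbone remnants rather than functional markers.

The 540 bp synthesized Arf5 coding sequence sits downstream of a T7 promoter, lac operator and the phage T7 gene 10 ribosome binding site, and the unit ends at a T7 terminator. The plasmid-borne lacI gene supplies repressor, so transcription depends on a host providing T7 RNA polymerase and is induced with IPTG. Arf5 is fused at its C terminus to a backbone-encoded CPD-10xHis tag. The CPD portion corresponds to the annotated fragment of the Vibrio cholerae MARTX (rtxA) toxin, its cysteine protease domain, which can be triggered to cleave itself and so release the target protein from the histidine tag after affinity capture. The feature table does not annotate the 10xHis stretch separately, and the small "SET1" hit just before the terminator is probably an automated match to pET vector sequence. The depositor notes that most pathogenic portions of the toxin are absent.

Q71L is generally regarded as a GTP-locked, constitutively active Arf mutation, though the record does not say so. The associated study concerns the structural mechanism of AP-3 coated vesicle initiation, suggesting use of the purified recombinant protein in structural or biochemical work.
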