Addgene plasmid #221770: MZB219
Purpose: Bacterial expression of human Arf5 (Q71L) with C-terminal 'self-cleaving' CPD-10xHis tag
Depositing lab: Richard Baker. Depositing organization: University of North Carolina at Chapel Hill. Publication: A structure-based mechanism for initiation of AP-3 coated vesicle formation. Begley M, Aragon M, Baker RW. Proc Natl Acad Sci U S A. 2024 Dec 24;121(52):e2411974121. doi: 10.1073/pnas.2411974121. Epub 2024 Dec 20. PubMed 39705307.
Backbone
  Vector backbone: pET21b
  Backbone size w/o insert (bp): 5364
  Total vector size (bp): 6556
  Vector type: Bacterial Expression
Growth in bacteria
  Bacterial resistance: Ampicillin, 100 μg/mL
  Growth temperature: 37°C
  Growth strain: DH5alpha
  Copy number: Low Copy
Gene/Insert
  Gene/Insert name: Arf5 (alt name: ADP-ribosylation factor 5)
  Species: H. sapiens (human)
  Insert size (bp): 540
  Mutation: Q71L
  Entrez Gene: ARF5
  Promoter: T7 Promoter
  Tag / fusion protein: CPD-10xHis (C terminal on backbone)
  Cloning method: Gene Synthesis
  Sequencing primers: 5′ T7 promoter; 3′ T7 terminator
Terms and licenses: Academic/Nonprofit Terms; Industry Terms: Not Available to Industry
Depositor comments: This vector encodes for a portion of the Vibrio cholerae MARTX (rtxA) toxin. A majority of the pathogenic portions of the toxin are not present, therefore regular caution should be exercised when expressing the fusion protein.
How to cite: MZB219 was a gift from Richard Baker (Addgene plasmid # 221770 ; http://n2t.net/addgene:221770 ; RRID:Addgene_221770)
